>Addgene plasmid #67127 | pCellFree_G03 BMPR2 | addgene partial sequence | sequence record 120599 | T7term 5'-GCTAGTTATTGCTCAGCGG-3'
GGTACCACGCGTACCCAACACACGGACACATGCACGAACACGCATGCAGAGAGATCATACATCATCTATA
GAGAAGTACACGTAAAAGTAAGACTCGTCGTCTGCCAGCTACAACCGAGAAGGCGACGTGAAAGGAACAA
GAAAGGAGGAGGAGGGCGGCCGCTTACACCACTTTGTACAAGAAAGTTGGGCACAGACAGTTCATTCCTA
TATCTTTAGACACCATGGTTGTAGCAGTGCCTCCTTCTGCAAGGTAAACAGCAGTGCTGGATTTGGAATG
AACTGCCCTGTTACTGCCATTATTGTTGACTTCACAGTCCAGCGATTCAGTGGAGATGACCCAGGTGGAG
GGGCGCCACCGCTTAAGAGAATAGGGAGTTTTCACACGTTTCTTGATCTTTTCACCTGATCCTGATTTGC
CATCTTGTGTTGACTCACCTATCTGTATACTGCTGCCATCCAGGACATTTGTGGCTGAAAGATCCAGAGA
ATTAGGCCTCTGTGCTCTTCTGGGCTTTGATGGCCCAGGATCTGCTGCTGTGCTTGGAACACCCTGTGCA
AGAACATCTTGTTCTGAACATGGATTGCTGTTGTTGTTATTGGAATTAGTTCGGCCACCTTCTAGTGGCC
GTTCCCTCCTGTCCACAAGACGATCCAGAACACCTTCATCATGGCCAGCTTGTTGCTCTCGTCTCAGTAA
AGGCTCATGCTCATCAGGACTGGAATTAATATTCAGCCGGGTGTCCTCACCAATAAACTGATTCTGCAAC
ATTTCTTGGGCCCTATGTGTCACTATGTTGGTTGTTTGGCCAGATAGTACTGTCCCATTGGCATATTGGG
TTGTGGCAGCATGGGAGTTAACACTGTGGTTTCTACCTGCCACACCATTCATGGTGACTGTCACCACATG
AGGTTCTGCTGCATTGATTGTATTCATCTTGGCAACTCC
