>Addgene plasmid #67127 | pCellFree_G03 BMPR2 | addgene partial sequence | sequence record 120600 | EGFP-N 5'-CGTCGCCGTCCAGCTCGACCAG-3'
TCTCGCCCTTGCTTGTGCCGTGGTGATGGTGGTGATGGTGGTGACCAGAGGTGCCCATGGTTTCACTTAC
GTGTTTAATGTCTTTACAGACTTTATACATTACTGTCATGGTTAAATAAAATAAAATAAAATAAAATAAA
ATAAAATAAAATAAAATAAAATAAAATAAAATAAACTTAAGATGTCCCTATAGTGAGTCGTATTAGACGT
CAGGTGGCACTTTTCGGGGAAATGTGCGCGGAACCCCTATTTGTTTATTTTTCTAAATACATTCAAATAT
GTATCCGCTCATGAGACAATAACCCTGATAAATGCTTCAATAATATTGAAAAAGGAAGAGTATGAGTATT
CAACATTTCCGTGTCGCCCTTATTCCCTTTTTTGCGGCATTTTGCCTTCCTGTTTTTGCTCACCCAGAAA
CGCTGGTGAAAGTAAAAGATGCTGAAGATCAGTTGGGTGCACGAGTGGGTTACATCGAACTGGATCTCAA
CAGCGGTAAGATCCTTGAGAGTTTTCGCCCCGAAGAACGTTTTCCAATGATGAGCACTTTTAAAGTTCTG
CTATGTGGCGCGGTATTATCCCGTATTGACGCCGGGCAAGAGCAACTCGGTCGCCGCATACACTATTCTC
AGAATGACTTGGTTGAGTACTCACCAGTCACAGAAAAGCATCTTACGGATGGCATGACAGTAAGAGAATT
ATGCAGTGCTGCCATAACCATGAGTGATAACACTGCGGCCAACTTACTTCTGACAACGATCGGAGGACCG
AAGGAGCTAACCGCTTTTTTGCACAACATGGGGGATCATGTAACTCGCCTTGATCGTTGGGAACCGGAGC
TGAATGAAGCCATACCAAACGACGAGCGTGACACCACGATGCCTGTAGCAATGGCAACAACGTTGCGCAA
ACTATTAACTGGCGAACTACTTACTCTA
