[The description below was written by a language model from this plasmid's Addgene catalogue record.]
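Description:
pCellFree_G03 BMPR2 is a cell-free expression plasmid built on the pCellFree_G03 backbone, intended as a template for in vitro transcription and translation rather than for expression in living host cells. It is propagated in E. coli as a high-copy plasmid under ampicillin selection. The record does not name the origin of replication, and no feature table is provided, so any translation-enhancing leader sequences or other regulatory elements in the backbone cannot be described from the available information.

The payload is the human BMPR2 open reading frame, encoding bone morphogenetic protein receptor type-2, which was introduced by Gateway recombination cloning. Transcription is driven by a T7 promoter, so the template depends on T7 RNA polymerase, which is typically supplied in coupled cell-free reactions. The listed 3′ sequencing primer suggests that a T7 terminator lies downstream of the insert. The backbone supplies two N-terminal fusion partners, a His tag and EGFP, so the receptor is produced as a His-EGFP-BMPR2 fusion. The His tag allows affinity capture or detection. The EGFP moiety gives a fluorescent readout that can be used to follow the yield and integrity of the translated product without purifying it.

The stated purpose is to serve as a standard for cell-free expression benchmarking. The construct is associated with a study comparing the performance of four cell-free protein expression systems, in which a defined, fluorescently tagged human protein such as this one would act as a test substrate for comparing expression across systems.
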