Addgene plasmid #67127: pCellFree_G03 BMPR2
Purpose: Standard for cell-free expression benchmarking.
Depositing lab: Kirill Alexandrov. Depositing organization: University of Queensland. Publication: Performance benchmarking of four cell-free protein expression systems. Gagoski D, Polinkovsky ME, Mureev S, Kunert A, Johnston W, Gambin Y, Alexandrov K. Biotechnol Bioeng. 2015 Aug 24. doi: 10.1002/bit.25814. PubMed 26301602.
Backbone
  Vector backbone: pCellFree_G03
  Vector type: Cell-free expression
Growth in bacteria
  Bacterial resistance: Ampicillin, 100 μg/mL
  Growth temperature: 37°C
  Growth strain: DH5alpha
  Copy number: High Copy
Gene/Insert
  Gene/Insert name: BMPR2 (alt name: Bone morphogenetic protein receptor type-2)
  Species: H. sapiens (human)
  Entrez Gene: BMPR2 (a.k.a. BMPR-II, BMPR3, BMR2, BRK-3, POVD1, PPH1, T-ALK)
  Promoter: T7
  Tag / fusion protein: His (N terminal on backbone); EGFP (N terminal on backbone)
  Cloning method: Gateway Cloning
  Sequencing primers: 5′ EGFP-C; 3′ T7 terminal
Terms and licenses: Academic/Nonprofit Terms; Industry Terms: Not Available to Industry
How to cite: pCellFree_G03 BMPR2 was a gift from Kirill Alexandrov (Addgene plasmid # 67127 ; http://n2t.net/addgene:67127 ; RRID:Addgene_67127)
